Addgene plasmid #117333: pmiRGLO-TP73-201
Purpose: Dual luciferase assay for miRNA-targeted UTR
Depositing lab: Volker Busskamp. Depositing organization: Technische Universitaet Dresden. Publication: Combined Experimental and System-Level Analyses Reveal the Complex Regulatory Network of miR-124 during Human Neurogenesis. Kutsche LK, Gysi DM, Fallmann J, Lenk K, Petri R, Swiersy A, Klapper SD, Pircs K, Khattak S, Stadler PF, Jakobsson J, Nowick K, Busskamp V. Cell Syst. 2018 Sep 28. pii: S2405-4712(18)30358-2. doi: 10.1016/j.cels.2018.08.011. PubMed 30292704.
Backbone
  Vector backbone: pmiRGLO
  Backbone manufacturer: Promega
  Backbone size w/o insert (bp): 7334
  Vector type: Mammalian Expression, Luciferase
  Selectable markers: Neomycin (select with G418)
Growth in bacteria
  Bacterial resistance: Ampicillin, 100 μg/mL
  Growth temperature: 37°C
  Growth strain: DH5alpha
  Copy number: High Copy
Gene/Insert
  Gene/Insert name: 3' UTR TP73-201
  Species: H. sapiens (human)
  Insert size (bp): 3439
  Promoter: Murine PGK-1
  Tag / fusion protein: luciferase (N terminal on backbone)
  Cloning method: Gibson Cloning
  Sequencing primers: 5′ Fluc-F1 (AGAAGCTGCGCGGTGGTGTTGTG); 3′ T7terminal
Terms and licenses: Academic/Nonprofit Terms; Industry Terms: Not Available to Industry
Depositor comments: 5' NheI cloning site destroyed, 3' XbaI cloning site destroyed
How to cite: pmiRGLO-TP73-201 was a gift from Volker Busskamp (Addgene plasmid # 117333 ; http://n2t.net/addgene:117333 ; RRID:Addgene_117333)
