[The description below was written by a language model from this plasmid's Addgene catalogue record and pLannotate feature annotations shown in this document.]
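Description:
pmiRGLO-TP73-201 is a mammalian dual-luciferase reporter plasmid built on the Promega pmiRGLO backbone and used to test whether a microRNA acts on a candidate 3' UTR. It is propagated in E. coli as a high-copy plasmid through a ColE1/pUC-type origin with ampicillin selection (AmpR under its bla promoter). A ColE1 cer site is also annotated, which helps keep the plasmid monomeric. The two sequence records, one from the depositor and one from repository sequencing, are the same length (10,769 nt) and carry the same features in the same order. They differ only in where numbering begins.

The test cassette uses the mouse PGK-1 promoter to drive the synthetic firefly luciferase gene luc2. Directly downstream of it, about 3.4 kb of the human TP73-201 transcript 3' UTR was inserted by Gibson assembly, which destroyed the flanking NheI and XbaI sites. The annotation tool labels the first roughly 300 bp of the insert as a TP73 coding fragment. This may reflect sequence that is coding in other TP73 isoforms, but the record does not explain it, and the insert lies after the luciferase reading frame. An SV40 poly(A) signal is annotated beyond the insert, on the reverse strand. A second, independent cassette has the SV40 enhancer/early promoter driving human-codon-optimized Renilla luciferase followed by a neomycin phosphotransferase sequence and a synthetic poly(A) signal. This provides an internal normalization control and allows G418 selection in mammalian cells.

In use, miRNA binding to the TP73 UTR lowers firefly signal relative to Renilla. The associated study examined the miR-124 regulatory network during human neurogenesis, so this construct presumably served to test TP73 as a miR-124 target.
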