Features (pLannotate 1.2.2; 19 found; start..end, strand, type, name):
     17..66      +  CDS            SET1 (fragment): solubility-enhancement tag derived from T7 phage gene 10B
     74..93      +  terminator     T7 terminator (fragment): transcription terminator for bacteriophage T7 RNA polymerase
    115..236     -  polyA_signal   SV40 poly(A) signal: SV40 polyadenylation signal
    259..327     -  CDS            large T antigen (fragment): large T antigen from SV40 (simian virus 40)
    332..364     +  rep_origin     M13 ori (fragment): M13 bacteriophage origin of replication; arrow indicates direction of (+) strand synthesis
    365..416     -  misc_feature   bom (fragment): basis of mobility region from pBR322
    481..838     +  promoter       SV40 promoter: SV40 enhancer and early promoter
    889..1821    +  CDS            hRluc: Renilla luciferase human codon-optimized
   1872..2664    +  CDS            NeoR/KanR (fragment): aminoglycoside phosphotransferase from Tn5; aph(3')-II (or nptII); confers resistance to neomycin, kanamycin, and G418 (Geneticin®)
   2728..2776    +  polyA_signal   poly(A) signal: synthetic polyadenylation signal
   2797..2889    -  CDS            tnpA (fragment): TN5P_ECOLX - Also known as tnp. Experimental evidence at protein level: Swiss-Prot protein existence level 1. Mediates transposition of transposon Tn5 by a 'cut and paste' mechanism. First, the monomeric transposase binds the 19 bp inverted DNA repeats flanking the transposon. Then, dimerization of the DNA- bound transposase creates a synaptic DNA complex. After nicking of the first DNA strand, excision of the transposon proceeds through a series of intermediates. The transposase then mediates the insertion of the transposon at a new site by strand transfer. The activity of the wild- type tran
   2932..3036    +  promoter       AmpR promoter: bla
   3037..3897    +  CDS            AmpR: β-lactamase; bla; confers resistance to ampicillin, carbenicillin, and related antibiotics
   4055..4643    -  rep_origin     ori: high-copy-number ColE1/pMB1/pBR322/pUC origin of replication
   4759..5042    +  misc_feature   cer region: ColE1-derived recombination site that helps to maintain plasmids as monomers
   5099..5598    +  promoter       PGK promoter: mouse phosphoglycerate kinase 1 promoter
   5645..7297    +  CDS            luciferase: firefly luciferase synthetic luc2 version of the luciferase gene
   7319..7630    +  CDS            TP73 (fragment): P73_HUMAN - Also known as P73. Experimental evidence at protein level: Swiss-Prot protein existence level 1. Participates in the apoptotic response to DNA damage. Isoforms containing the transactivation domain are pro-apoptotic, isoforms lacking the domain are anti-apoptotic and block the function of p53 and transactivating p73 isoforms. May be a tumor suppressor protein. From Homo sapiens (Human).
  10756..10      +  misc_feature   MCS (fragment) (across the origin): pUC18/19 multiple cloning site
>Addgene plasmid #117333 | pmiRGLO-TP73-201 | depositor full sequence | sequence record 221469 | Full Sequence
CATGCAAGCTGATCCGGCTGCTAACAAAGCCCGAAAGGAAGCTGAGTTGGCTGCTGCCACCGCTGAGCAA
TAACTAGCATAACCCCTTGGGGCGGCCGCTTCGAGCAGACATGATAAGATACATTGATGAGTTTGGACAA
ACCACAACTAGAATGCAGTGAAAAAAATGCTTTATTTGTGAAATTTGTGATGCTATTGCTTTATTTGTAA
CCATTATAAGCTGCAATAAACAAGTTAACAACAACAATTGCATTCATTTTATGTTTCAGGTTCAGGGGGA
GATGTGGGAGGTTTTTTTAAGCAAGTAAAACCTCTACAAATGTGGTAAAATCGAATTTTAACAAAATATT
AACGCTTACAATTTCCTGATGCGGTATTTTCTCCTTACGCATCTGTGCGGTATTTCACACCGCATACGCG
GATCTGCGCAGCACCATGGCCTGAAATAACCTCTGAAAGAGGAACTTGGTTAGGTACCTTCTGAGGCGGA
AAGAACCAGCTGTGGAATGTGTGTCAGTTAGGGTGTGGAAAGTCCCCAGGCTCCCCAGCAGGCAGAAGTA
TGCAAAGCATGCATCTCAATTAGTCAGCAACCAGGTGTGGAAAGTCCCCAGGCTCCCCAGCAGGCAGAAG
TATGCAAAGCATGCATCTCAATTAGTCAGCAACCATAGTCCCGCCCCTAACTCCGCCCATCCCGCCCCTA
ACTCCGCCCAGTTCCGCCCATTCTCCGCCCCATGGCTGACTAATTTTTTTTATTTATGCAGAGGCCGAGG
CCGCCTCGGCCTCTGAGCTATTCCAGAAGTAGTGAGGAGGCTTTTTTGGAGGCCTAGGCTTTTGCAAAAA
GCTTGATTCTTCTGACACAACAGTCTCGAACCAAAGGCTGGAGCCACCATGGCTTCCAAGGTGTACGACC
CCGAGCAACGCAAACGCATGATCACTGGGCCTCAGTGGTGGGCTCGCTGCAAGCAAATGAACGTGCTGGA
CTCCTTCATCAACTACTATGATTCCGAGAAGCACGCCGAGAACGCCGTGATTTTTCTGCATGGTAACGCT
GCCTCCAGCTACCTGTGGAGGCACGTCGTGCCTCACATCGAGCCCGTGGCTAGATGCATCATCCCTGATC
TGATCGGAATGGGTAAGTCCGGCAAGAGCGGGAATGGCTCATATCGCCTCCTGGATCACTACAAGTACCT
CACCGCTTGGTTCGAGCTGCTGAACCTTCCAAAGAAAATCATCTTTGTGGGCCACGACTGGGGGGCTTGT
CTGGCCTTTCACTACTCCTACGAGCACCAAGACAAGATCAAGGCCATCGTCCATGCTGAGAGTGTCGTGG
ACGTGATCGAGTCCTGGGACGAGTGGCCTGACATCGAGGAGGATATCGCCCTGATCAAGAGCGAAGAGGG
CGAGAAAATGGTGCTTGAGAATAACTTCTTCGTCGAGACCATGCTCCCAAGCAAGATCATGCGGAAACTG
GAGCCTGAGGAGTTCGCTGCCTACCTGGAGCCATTCAAGGAGAAGGGCGAGGTTAGACGGCCTACCCTCT
CCTGGCCTCGCGAGATCCCTCTCGTTAAGGGAGGCAAGCCCGACGTCGTCCAGATTGTCCGCAACTACAA
CGCCTACCTTCGGGCCAGCGACGATCTGCCTAAGATGTTCATCGAGTCCGACCCTGGGTTCTTTTCCAAC
GCTATTGTCGAGGGAGCTAAGAAGTTCCCTAACACCGAGTTCGTGAAGGTGAAGGGCCTCCACTTCAGCC
AGGAGGACGCTCCAGATGAAATGGGTAAGTACATCAAGAGCTTCGTGGAGCGCGTGCTGAAGAACGAGCA
GACCGGTGGTGGGAGCGGAGGTGGCGGATCAGGTGGCGGAGGCTCCGGAGGGATTGAACAAGATGGATTG
CACGCAGGTTCTCCGGCCGCTTGGGTGGAGAGGCTATTCGGCTATGACTGGGCACAACAGACAATCGGCT
GCTCTGATGCCGCCGTGTTCCGGCTGTCAGCGCAGGGGCGCCCGGTTCTTTTTGTCAAGACCGACCTGTC
CGGTGCCCTGAATGAACTGCAGGACGAGGCAGCGCGGCTATCGTGGCTGGCCACGACGGGCGTTCCTTGC
GCAGCTGTGCTCGACGTTGTCACTGAAGCGGGAAGGGACTGGCTGCTATTGGGCGAAGTGCCGGGGCAGG
ATCTCCTGTCATCTCACCTTGCTCCTGCCGAGAAAGTATCCATCATGGCTGATGCAATGCGGCGGCTGCA
TACGCTTGATCCGGCTACCTGCCCATTCGACCACCAAGCGAAACATCGCATCGAGCGAGCACGTACTCGG
ATGGAAGCCGGTCTTGTCGATCAGGATGATCTGGACGAAGAGCATCAGGGGCTCGCGCCAGCCGAACTGT
TCGCCAGGCTCAAGGCGCGCATGCCCGACGGCGAGGATCTCGTCGTGACCCATGGCGATGCCTGCTTGCC
GAATATCATGGTGGAAAATGGCCGCTTTTCTGGATTCATCGACTGTGGCCGGCTGGGTGTGGCGGACCGC
TATCAGGACATAGCGTTGGCTACCCGTGATATTGCTGAAGAGCTTGGCGGCGAATGGGCTGACCGCTTCC
TCGTGCTTTACGGTATCGCCGCTCCCGATTCGCAGCGCATCGCCTTCTATCGCCTTCTTGACGAGTTCTT
CTGAGCGGGACTCTGGGGTTCGAAATGACCGACCAAGCGACGCCCAACCTGCCATCACGATGGCCGCAAT
AAAATATCTTTATTTTCATTACATCTGTGTGTTGGTTTTTTGTGTGAATCGATAGCGATAAGGATCCTCT
TTGCGCTTGCGTTTTCCCTTGTCCAGATAGCCCAGTAGCTGACATTCATCCGGGGTCAGCACCGTTTCTG
CGGACTGGCTTTCTACGTAATGGTTTCTTAGACGTCAGGTGGCACTTTTCGGGGAAATGTGCGCGGAACC
CCTATTTGTTTATTTTTCTAAATACATTCAAATATGTATCCGCTCATGAGACAATAACCCTGATAAATGC
TTCAATAATATTGAAAAAGGAAGAGTATGAGTATTCAACATTTCCGTGTCGCCCTTATTCCCTTTTTTGC
GGCATTTTGCCTTCCTGTTTTTGCTCACCCAGAAACGCTGGTGAAAGTAAAAGATGCTGAAGATCAGTTG
GGTGCACGAGTGGGTTACATCGAACTGGATCTCAACAGCGGTAAGATCCTTGAGAGTTTTCGCCCCGAAG
AACGTTTTCCAATGATGAGCACTTTCAAAGTTCTGCTATGTGGCGCGGTATTATCCCGTATTGACGCCGG
GCAAGAGCAACTCGGTCGCCGCATACACTATTCTCAGAATGACTTGGTTGAGTACTCACCAGTCACAGAA
AAGCATCTTACGGATGGCATGACAGTAAGAGAATTATGCAGTGCTGCCATAACCATGAGTGATAACACTG
CGGCCAACTTACTTCTGACAACTATCGGAGGACCGAAGGAGCTAACCGCTTTTTTGCACAACATGGGGGA
TCATGTAACTCGCCTTGATCGTTGGGAACCGGAGCTGAATGAAGCCATACCAAACGACGAGCGTGACACC
ACGATGCCTGTAGCAATGGCAACAACGTTGCGCAAACTATTAACTGGCGAACTACTTACTCTAGCTTCCC
GGCAACAATTAATAGACTGGATGGAGGCGGATAAAGTTGCAGGACCACTTCTGCGCTCGGCCCTTCCGGC
TGGCTGGTTTATTGCTGATAAATCTGGAGCCGGTGAGCGTGGGTCTCGCGGTATCATTGCAGCACTGGGG
CCAGATGGTAAGCCCTCCCGTATCGTAGTTATCTACACGACGGGGAGTCAGGCAACTATGGATGAACGAA
ATAGACAGATCGCTGAGATAGGTGCCTCACTGATTAAGCATTGGTAATTCGAAATGACCGACCAAGCGAC
GCCCAACCGGTATCAGCTCACTCAAAGGCGGTAATACGGTTATCCACAGAATCAGGGGATAACGCAGGAA
AGAACATGTGAGCAAAAGGCCAGCAAAAGGCCAGGAACCGTAAAAAGGCCGCGTTGCTGGCGTTTTTCCA
TAGGCTCCGCCCCCCTGACGAGCATCACAAAAATCGACGCTCAAGTCAGAGGTGGCGAAACCCGACAGGA
CTATAAAGATACCAGGCGTTTCCCCCTGGAAGCTCCCTCGTGCGCTCTCCTGTTCCGACCCTGCCGCTTA
CCGGATACCTGTCCGCCTTTCTCCCTTCGGGAAGCGTGGCGCTTTCTCATAGCTCACGCTGTAGGTATCT
CAGTTCGGTGTAGGTCGTTCGCTCCAAGCTGGGCTGTGTGCACGAACCCCCCGTTCAGCCCGACCGCTGC
GCCTTATCCGGTAACTATCGTCTTGAGTCCAACCCGGTAAGACACGACTTATCGCCACTGGCAGCAGCCA
CTGGTAACAGGATTAGCAGAGCGAGGTATGTAGGCGGTGCTACAGAGTTCTTGAAGTGGTGGCCTAACTA
CGGCTACACTAGAAGGACAGTATTTGGTATCTGCGCTCTGCTGAAGCCAGTTACCTTCGGAAAAAGAGTT
GGTAGCTCTTGATCCGGCAAACAAACCACCGCTGGTAGCGGTGGTTTTTTTGTTTGCAAGCAGCAGATTA
CGCGCAGAAAAAAAGGATTTCAAGAAGATCCTTTGATCTTTTCTACGGGGTCTGACGCTCAGTGGAACGA
AAACTCACGTTAAGGGATTTTGGTCATGAGATTATCAAAAAGGATCTTCACCTAGATCCTTTTATAGTCC
GGAAATACAGGAACGCACGCTGGATGGCCCTTCGCTGGGATGGTGAAACCATGAAAAATGGCAGCTTCAG
TGGATTAAGTGGGGGTAATGTGGCCTGTACCCTCTGGTTGCATAGGTATTCATACGGTTAAAATTTATCA
GGCGCGATTGCGGCAGTTTTTCGGGTGGTTTGTTGCCATTTTTACCTGTCTGCTGCCGTGATCGCGCTGA
ACGCGTTTTAGCGGTGCGTACAATTAAGGGATTATGGTAAATCCACTTACTGTCTGCCCTCGTAGCCATC
GAGATAAACCGCAGTACTCCGGCCACGATGCGTCCGGCGTAGAGGATCGAGATCTACCGGGTAGGGGAGG
CGCTTTTCCCAAGGCAGTCTGGAGCATGCGCTTTAGCAGCCCCGCTGGGCACTTGGCGCTACACAAGTGG
CCTCTGGCCTCGCACACATTCCACATCCACCGGTAGGCGCCAACCGGCTCCGTTCTTTGGTGGCCCCTTC
GCGCCACCTTCTACTCCTCCCCTAGTCAGGAAGTTCCCCCCCGCCCCGCAGCTCGCGTCGTGCAGGACGT
GACAAATGGAAGTAGCACGTCTCACTAGTCTCGTGCAGATGGACAGCACCGCTGAGCAATGGAAGCGGGT
AGGCCTTTGGGGCAGCGGCCAATAGCAGCTTTGCTCCTTCGCTTTCTGGGCTCAGAGGCTGGGAAGGGGT
GGGTCCGGGGGCGGGCTCAGGGGCGGGCTCAGGGGCGGGGCGGGCGCCCGAAGGTCCTCCGGAGGCCCGG
CATTCTGCACGCTTCAAAAGCGCACGTCTGCCGCGCTGTTCTCCTCTTCCTCATCTCCGGGCCTTTCGAC
CTGCAGCCCAAGCTTGGCAATCCGGTACTGTTGGTAAAGCCACCATGGAAGATGCCAAAAACATTAAGAA
GGGCCCAGCGCCATTCTACCCACTCGAAGACGGGACCGCCGGCGAGCAGCTGCACAAAGCCATGAAGCGC
TACGCCCTGGTGCCCGGCACCATCGCCTTTACCGACGCACATATCGAGGTGGACATTACCTACGCCGAGT
ACTTCGAGATGAGCGTTCGGCTGGCAGAAGCTATGAAGCGCTATGGGCTGAATACAAACCATCGGATCGT
GGTGTGCAGCGAGAATAGCTTGCAGTTCTTCATGCCCGTGTTGGGTGCCCTGTTCATCGGTGTGGCTGTG
GCCCCAGCTAACGACATCTACAACGAGCGCGAGCTGCTGAACAGCATGGGCATCAGCCAGCCCACCGTCG
TATTCGTGAGCAAGAAAGGGCTGCAAAAGATCCTCAACGTGCAAAAGAAGCTACCGATCATACAAAAGAT
CATCATCATGGATAGCAAGACCGACTACCAGGGCTTCCAAAGCATGTACACCTTCGTGACTTCCCATTTG
CCACCCGGCTTCAACGAGTACGACTTCGTGCCCGAGAGCTTCGACCGGGACAAAACCATCGCCCTGATCA
TGAACAGTAGTGGCAGTACCGGATTGCCCAAGGGCGTAGCCCTACCGCACCGCACCGCTTGTGTCCGATT
CAGTCATGCCCGCGACCCCATCTTCGGCAACCAGATCATCCCCGACACCGCTATCCTCAGCGTGGTGCCA
TTTCACCACGGCTTCGGCATGTTCACCACGCTGGGCTACTTGATCTGCGGCTTTCGGGTCGTGCTCATGT
ACCGCTTCGAGGAGGAGCTATTCTTGCGCAGCTTGCAAGACTATAAGATTCAATCTGCCCTGCTGGTGCC
CACACTATTTAGCTTCTTCGCTAAGAGCACTCTCATCGACAAGTACGACCTAAGCAACTTGCACGAGATC
GCCAGCGGCGGGGCGCCGCTCAGCAAGGAGGTAGGTGAGGCCGTGGCCAAACGCTTCCACCTACCAGGCA
TCCGCCAGGGCTACGGCCTGACAGAAACAACCAGCGCCATTCTGATCACCCCCGAAGGGGACGACAAGCC
TGGCGCAGTAGGCAAGGTGGTGCCCTTCTTCGAGGCTAAGGTGGTGGACTTGGACACCGGTAAGACACTG
GGTGTGAACCAGCGCGGCGAGCTGTGCGTCCGTGGCCCCATGATCATGAGCGGCTACGTTAACAACCCCG
AGGCTACAAACGCTCTCATCGACAAGGACGGCTGGCTGCACAGCGGCGACATCGCCTACTGGGACGAGGA
CGAGCACTTCTTCATCGTGGACCGGCTGAAGAGCCTGATCAAATACAAGGGCTACCAGGTAGCCCCAGCC
GAACTGGAGAGCATCCTGCTGCAACACCCCAACATCTTCGACGCCGGGGTCGCCGGCCTGCCCGACGACG
ATGCCGGCGAGCTGCCCGCCGCAGTCGTCGTGCTGGAACACGGTAAAACCATGACCGAGAAGGAGATCGT
GGACTATGTGGCCAGCCAGGTTACAACCGCCAAGAAGCTGCGCGGTGGTGTTGTGTTCGTGGACGAGGTG
CCTAAAGGACTGACCGGCAAGTTGGACGCCCGCAAGATCCGCGAGATTCTCATTAAGGCCAAGAAGGGCG
GCAAGATCGCCGTGTAATTCTAGTTGTTTAAACGAGAGATCCCCGAGCAGTACCGCATGACCATCTGGCG
GGGCCTGCAGGACCTGAAGCAGGGCCACGACTACAGCACCGCGCAGCAGCTGCTCCGCTCTAGCAACGCG
GCCACCATCTCCATCGGCGGCTCAGGGGAACTGCAGCGCCAGCGGGTCATGGAGGCCGTGCACTTCCGCG
TGCGCCACACCATCACCATCCCCAACCGCGGCGGCCCAGGCGGCGGCCCTGACGAGTGGGCGGACTTCGG
CTTCGACCTGCCCGACTGCAAGGCCCGCAAGCAGCCCATCAAGGAGGAGTTCACGGAGGCCGAGATCCAC
TGAGGGCCTCGCCTGGCTGCAGCCTGCGCCACCGCCCAGAGACCCAAGCTGCCTCCCCTCTCCTTCCTGT
GTGTCCAAAACTGCCTCAGGAGGCAGGACCTTCGGGCTGTGCCCGGGGAAAGGCAAGGTCCGGCCCATCC
CCAGGCACCTCACAGGCCCCAGGAAAGGCCCAGCCACCGAAGCCGCCTGTGGACAGCCTGAGTCACCTGC
AGAACCTTCTGGAGCTGCCCTAGTGCTGGGCTTGTGGGGCGGGGGCTGGCCCACTCTCAGCCCTGCCACT
GCCCCGGCGTGCTCCATGGCAGGCGTGGGTGGGGACCGCAGCGTCGGCTCCGACTTCCAGGCTTCATCCT
AGAGACTGTCATCTCCCAACCAGGCGAGGTCCTTCCAAAGGAAAGGATCCTCTTTGCTGATGGACTGCCA
AAAAGTATTTTGCGACATCTTTTGGTTCTGGATAGTAGTGAGCAGCCAAGTGACTGTGTCTGAAACACCA
GTGTATTTTCAGGGAATGTCCCTAACTGCGTCTTGCCCGCGCCGGGGGCTGGGGACTCTCTCTGCTGGAC
TTGGGACTGGCCTCTGCCCCCAGCACGCTGTATTCTGCAGGACCGCCTCCTTCCTGCCCCTAACAACAAC
CACAGTGTTGCTGAAATTGGAGAAAACTGGGGAGGGCGCAACCCCCCCCAGGCGCGGGGAAGCATGTGGT
ACCGCCTCAGCCAGTGCCCCTCAGCCTGGCCACAGTCGCCTCTCCTCGGGGACCCCTCAGCAGAAAGGGA
CAGCCTGTCCTTAGAGGACTGGAAATTGTCAATATTTGATAAAATGATACCCTTTTCTACATGGTGGGTC
AGCTTTTTTTTTTTTTTTTTTAACTTTCTTTCTCAGCATTCTCTTTGGAGTTCAACCTAGCGCCCATGAG
CCAGGCTGAGGAAGCTGAGTGAGAAGCCAGGTGGGCGGGACTTGTTCCCAGGAAGGCCGGGTGGGGAGGA
AGCCTAGAGGGAACCCCAGGAAGGGCAAATCCAGGCAAATCTGCAGGAATGCTCTGCCATGGGAGCAGCT
CCTCCCTTGCCACGGCCACCTTCTCTAGCACTGCAAGGTCCACAGGGCATTGCTTTCCTTTCTAGGCGGT
GGCAGTCAGGGAACAGACTGAGGTAGGTGTAGGGGGGTCTAGGCCTTCGTGGAGCACCCCAGGGAGTTAG
TAGGCCCCGGGGAGACAGAGTCTGCACAGGCCCTTTCTGGGGCCACCTCCATCCACGAGGAGCAGCCTGA
GCCTTGGTGGCCGAACCTTGACCGTCCCGGAGCACAGCTTCAGGGCAGGGAACCGGAGCCCCTGGGGGGC
CTCACGGGTGTGACGAGGCCCTTCATTGCAGGCAGGTGGGCCAATGGGAGCCCTCACCCACGCAAGCCGA
GACACCACCCAGAGTGCAGGCTGCCTGGCCCCTTCTGGCACGGCCAGCTCCACACCCCCTGCCTAGGGTA
TGTGTGGTCCTAAGGGCTAGGAGCTTCCCCTACTAACATCTCCCAGAAAAAGCAGTTAAGCCCCTCAGGG
CACAGCAAGGTTAGACACAGCCCCCATCCCCAGATCAGGACTCCATCTTGCTAAGTGGCATCACCGTCAC
CAGCCTCCCCTTATTTAAAAGCAGCGACTGGTGTTGCCGCAGGTACCTGGTCTACGAAGACGCAGGCATC
CCTCTCCCACCGTCCACCTCCCCGGGGGCCGCTGACAGCACAGTCGCCTGGGTGCACGCTTGTGGGGGCA
GCAGGAACGGGGCTGTCGGCTCTCAGGGGATCTGGCTGCAGCCAGGGCGAGGGCCTGGCCCTTCCTTCCA
GCTCCTTCCGGCTCCTTCCAGCTGAAGGGCAGGAAGCTCTGGCCGCTTAGCTTCTAGGGTTCCATCTCCC
TAGAAAGGTGCCCACGCCCAGGGCATCAGTCAGTAGCGGCAGCAGCAGCAGACTCGGGGCTTTCCCAGGG
TGGCGCAGCCACCCCAGCTGCATGTCACCTCAGCTCTCCATCTTATTGCCATTTTGTAGATGAGGAAGCT
GAGACCAGAAAGGCTAAGACCCATGCCCCAGGCACCACACCCATCTCTTGGGGGCTGGGCACCTGCTACC
CGAGGCCACCTCCTGAAGCCCCCACTCTTCCCCCATGTTCCACTTCAGGAGCCGCGGGGGCCCATCCTGA
CACCCGGGGTTCCTCAGCCCAGCGCAGATGTGCTTCAGTTCCAGAGGGCTTGTTGATTTGTTTCTTAGGT
ACGTTACCTGTCCACCCTGAGTCCAGTGAGGCTGTCCCAAGAGCCCCTGTAGTGTGCTCCTGGGAAGGGC
TGGGGGGGCTGGGGGGGCTGGGAGAGGCCCAGGGGCAGCTGTCACTGGAACCCCAGCCAGATGTCCAAGG
AAGCCGGCCAGAACACGGAGCAGCCAGATGGCCCCAGCTGCACCTGTCTAGGGAGCCCATGCAGCCTCCT
TGCACTGGAGAAGCAGCTGTGAAAGTAGACAGAGTTGAGACTTCGCCGTGGTCAGGAGAAAATGCAAATT
CCCAGGAACAAGAATCCTTTAAGTGATATGTTTTTATAAAACTAAACAAATCAACAAATAAATCTTGAAG
GCGGATGGTTTTCCCAGCAGTGCAGGGGTTGGAGGGAGGCTGCTGGCACTCCTGGGGCCAAGGGGGACAG
GCAGTGGTCCTGAGTCTGCTCAGAGAGGCAAGGCAGAAGGAGCTCGCCAGGCAGGTCAGCTCACATCTGT
CCAAGTCGCTCTGGTCAGAAACAGCGACTCTCCCCCATTCCCCCAGCGTTCCCACCAGGCCTGGGCTGCT
GGGAAGCCCTTGCTGTACCCAGGAGCCCGACCCGCAGTATCCTGGCACAGAGCCACTTGTCACTCAGAAC
AGTCAGTGTCTCCAACGCACAAACATCCACTCCTCTGTTACCAGTTAAAGCACTTTAATGCTTTAAGGTG
AAAACGAAATCCCATCCGTGTTTTTCGTGTAAGATCGTGCTTCTCCGAGCAGTATTAATGGACGCCCTCC
AATGACATAACAACTGTTTTTGGTAATGTAATCTTGGGAAAATGTGTTATTTTTTTAGCTGTGTTTCAGT
GGGGATTTTTGTTTTTGTAACATAATAAAGTGTATGTTCCAATGAAGTCGACCTGCAGG
