Features (pLannotate 1.2.2; 19 found; start..end, strand, type, name):
     49..548     +  promoter       PGK promoter: mouse phosphoglycerate kinase 1 promoter
    595..2247    +  CDS            luciferase: firefly luciferase synthetic luc2 version of the luciferase gene
   2269..2580    +  CDS            TP73 (fragment): P73_HUMAN - Also known as P73. Experimental evidence at protein level: Swiss-Prot protein existence level 1. Participates in the apoptotic response to DNA damage. Isoforms containing the transactivation domain are pro-apoptotic, isoforms lacking the domain are anti-apoptotic and block the function of p53 and transactivating p73 isoforms. May be a tumor suppressor protein. From Homo sapiens (Human).
   5706..5729    +  misc_feature   MCS (fragment): pUC18/19 multiple cloning site
   5736..5785    +  CDS            SET1 (fragment): solubility-enhancement tag derived from T7 phage gene 10B
   5793..5812    +  terminator     T7 terminator (fragment): transcription terminator for bacteriophage T7 RNA polymerase
   5834..5955    -  polyA_signal   SV40 poly(A) signal: SV40 polyadenylation signal
   5978..6046    -  CDS            large T antigen (fragment): large T antigen from SV40 (simian virus 40)
   6051..6083    +  rep_origin     M13 ori (fragment): M13 bacteriophage origin of replication; arrow indicates direction of (+) strand synthesis
   6084..6135    -  misc_feature   bom (fragment): basis of mobility region from pBR322
   6200..6557    +  promoter       SV40 promoter: SV40 enhancer and early promoter
   6608..7540    +  CDS            hRluc: Renilla luciferase human codon-optimized
   7591..8383    +  CDS            NeoR/KanR (fragment): aminoglycoside phosphotransferase from Tn5; aph(3')-II (or nptII); confers resistance to neomycin, kanamycin, and G418 (Geneticin®)
   8447..8495    +  polyA_signal   poly(A) signal: synthetic polyadenylation signal
   8516..8608    -  CDS            tnpA (fragment): TN5P_ECOLX - Also known as tnp. Experimental evidence at protein level: Swiss-Prot protein existence level 1. Mediates transposition of transposon Tn5 by a 'cut and paste' mechanism. First, the monomeric transposase binds the 19 bp inverted DNA repeats flanking the transposon. Then, dimerization of the DNA- bound transposase creates a synaptic DNA complex. After nicking of the first DNA strand, excision of the transposon proceeds through a series of intermediates. The transposase then mediates the insertion of the transposon at a new site by strand transfer. The activity of the wild- type tran
   8651..8755    +  promoter       AmpR promoter: bla
   8756..9616    +  CDS            AmpR: β-lactamase; bla; confers resistance to ampicillin, carbenicillin, and related antibiotics
   9774..10362   -  rep_origin     ori: high-copy-number ColE1/pMB1/pBR322/pUC origin of replication
  10478..10761   +  misc_feature   cer region: ColE1-derived recombination site that helps to maintain plasmids as monomers
>Addgene plasmid #117333 | pmiRGLO-TP73-201 | addgene full sequence | sequence record 231339 | Addgene NGS Result
GCAGTACTCCGGCCACGATGCGTCCGGCGTAGAGGATCGAGATCTACCGGGTAGGGGAGGCGCTTTTCCC
AAGGCAGTCTGGAGCATGCGCTTTAGCAGCCCCGCTGGGCACTTGGCGCTACACAAGTGGCCTCTGGCCT
CGCACACATTCCACATCCACCGGTAGGCGCCAACCGGCTCCGTTCTTTGGTGGCCCCTTCGCGCCACCTT
CTACTCCTCCCCTAGTCAGGAAGTTCCCCCCCGCCCCGCAGCTCGCGTCGTGCAGGACGTGACAAATGGA
AGTAGCACGTCTCACTAGTCTCGTGCAGATGGACAGCACCGCTGAGCAATGGAAGCGGGTAGGCCTTTGG
GGCAGCGGCCAATAGCAGCTTTGCTCCTTCGCTTTCTGGGCTCAGAGGCTGGGAAGGGGTGGGTCCGGGG
GCGGGCTCAGGGGCGGGCTCAGGGGCGGGGCGGGCGCCCGAAGGTCCTCCGGAGGCCCGGCATTCTGCAC
GCTTCAAAAGCGCACGTCTGCCGCGCTGTTCTCCTCTTCCTCATCTCCGGGCCTTTCGACCTGCAGCCCA
AGCTTGGCAATCCGGTACTGTTGGTAAAGCCACCATGGAAGATGCCAAAAACATTAAGAAGGGCCCAGCG
CCATTCTACCCACTCGAAGACGGGACCGCCGGCGAGCAGCTGCACAAAGCCATGAAGCGCTACGCCCTGG
TGCCCGGCACCATCGCCTTTACCGACGCACATATCGAGGTGGACATTACCTACGCCGAGTACTTCGAGAT
GAGCGTTCGGCTGGCAGAAGCTATGAAGCGCTATGGGCTGAATACAAACCATCGGATCGTGGTGTGCAGC
GAGAATAGCTTGCAGTTCTTCATGCCCGTGTTGGGTGCCCTGTTCATCGGTGTGGCTGTGGCCCCAGCTA
ACGACATCTACAACGAGCGCGAGCTGCTGAACAGCATGGGCATCAGCCAGCCCACCGTCGTATTCGTGAG
CAAGAAAGGGCTGCAAAAGATCCTCAACGTGCAAAAGAAGCTACCGATCATACAAAAGATCATCATCATG
GATAGCAAGACCGACTACCAGGGCTTCCAAAGCATGTACACCTTCGTGACTTCCCATTTGCCACCCGGCT
TCAACGAGTACGACTTCGTGCCCGAGAGCTTCGACCGGGACAAAACCATCGCCCTGATCATGAACAGTAG
TGGCAGTACCGGATTGCCCAAGGGCGTAGCCCTACCGCACCGCACCGCTTGTGTCCGATTCAGTCATGCC
CGCGACCCCATCTTCGGCAACCAGATCATCCCCGACACCGCTATCCTCAGCGTGGTGCCATTTCACCACG
GCTTCGGCATGTTCACCACGCTGGGCTACTTGATCTGCGGCTTTCGGGTCGTGCTCATGTACCGCTTCGA
GGAGGAGCTATTCTTGCGCAGCTTGCAAGACTATAAGATTCAATCTGCCCTGCTGGTGCCCACACTATTT
AGCTTCTTCGCTAAGAGCACTCTCATCGACAAGTACGACCTAAGCAACTTGCACGAGATCGCCAGCGGCG
GGGCGCCGCTCAGCAAGGAGGTAGGTGAGGCCGTGGCCAAACGCTTCCACCTACCAGGCATCCGCCAGGG
CTACGGCCTGACAGAAACAACCAGCGCCATTCTGATCACCCCCGAAGGGGACGACAAGCCTGGCGCAGTA
GGCAAGGTGGTGCCCTTCTTCGAGGCTAAGGTGGTGGACTTGGACACCGGTAAGACACTGGGTGTGAACC
AGCGCGGCGAGCTGTGCGTCCGTGGCCCCATGATCATGAGCGGCTACGTTAACAACCCCGAGGCTACAAA
CGCTCTCATCGACAAGGACGGCTGGCTGCACAGCGGCGACATCGCCTACTGGGACGAGGACGAGCACTTC
TTCATCGTGGACCGGCTGAAGAGCCTGATCAAATACAAGGGCTACCAGGTAGCCCCAGCCGAACTGGAGA
GCATCCTGCTGCAACACCCCAACATCTTCGACGCCGGGGTCGCCGGCCTGCCCGACGACGATGCCGGCGA
GCTGCCCGCCGCAGTCGTCGTGCTGGAACACGGTAAAACCATGACCGAGAAGGAGATCGTGGACTATGTG
GCCAGCCAGGTTACAACCGCCAAGAAGCTGCGCGGTGGTGTTGTGTTCGTGGACGAGGTGCCTAAAGGAC
TGACCGGCAAGTTGGACGCCCGCAAGATCCGCGAGATTCTCATTAAGGCCAAGAAGGGCGGCAAGATCGC
CGTGTAATTCTAGTTGTTTAAACGAGAGATCCCCGAGCAGTACCGCATGACCATCTGGCGGGGCCTGCAG
GACCTGAAGCAGGGCCACGACTACAGCACCGCGCAGCAGCTGCTCCGCTCTAGCAACGCGGCCACCATCT
CCATCGGCGGCTCAGGGGAACTGCAGCGCCAGCGGGTCATGGAGGCCGTGCACTTCCGCGTGCGCCACAC
CATCACCATCCCCAACCGCGGCGGCCCAGGCGGCGGCCCTGACGAGTGGGCGGACTTCGGCTTCGACCTG
CCCGACTGCAAGGCCCGCAAGCAGCCCATCAAGGAGGAGTTCACGGAGGCCGAGATCCACTGAGGGCCTC
GCCTGGCTGCAGCCTGCGCCACCGCCCAGAGACCCAAGCTGCCTCCCCTCTCCTTCCTGTGTGTCCAAAA
CTGCCTCAGGAGGCAGGACCTTCGGGCTGTGCCCGGGGAAAGGCAAGGTCCGGCCCATCCCCAGGCACCT
CACAGGCCCCAGGAAAGGCCCAGCCACCGAAGCCGCCTGTGGACAGCCTGAGTCACCTGCAGAACCTTCT
GGAGCTGCCCTAGTGCTGGGCTTGTGGGGCGGGGGCTGGCCCACTCTCAGCCCTGCCACTGCCCCGGCGT
GCTCCATGGCAGGCGTGGGTGGGGACCGCAGCGTCGGCTCCGACTTCCAGGCTTCATCCTAGAGACTGTC
ATCTCCCAACCAGGCGAGGTCCTTCCAAAGGAAAGGATCCTCTTTGCTGATGGACTGCCAAAAAGTATTT
TGCGACATCTTTTGGTTCTGGATAGTAGTGAGCAGCCAAGTGACTGTGTCTGAAACACCAGTGTATTTTC
AGGGAATGTCCCTAACTGCGTCTTGCCCGCGCCGGGGGCTGGGGACTCTCTCTGCTGGACTTGGGACTGG
CCTCTGCCCCCAGCACGCTGTATTCTGCAGGACCGCCTCCTTCCTGCCCCTAACAACAACCACAGTGTTG
CTGAAATTGGAGAAAACTGGGGAGGGCGCAACCCCCCCCAGGCGCGGGGAAGCATGTGGTACCGCCTCAG
CCAGTGCCCCTCAGCCTGGCCACAGTCGCCTCTCCTCGGGGACCCCTCAGCAGAAAGGGACAGCCTGTCC
TTAGAGGACTGGAAATTGTCAATATTTGATAAAATGATACCCTTTTCTACATGGTGGGTCAGCTTTTTTT
TTTTTTTTTTTAACTTTCTTTCTCAGCATTCTCTTTGGAGTTCAACCTAGCGCCCATGAGCCAGGCTGAG
GAAGCTGAGTGAGAAGCCAGGTGGGCGGGACTTGTTCCCAGGAAGGCCGGGTGGGGAGGAAGCCTAGAGG
GAACCCCAGGAAGGGCAAATCCAGGCAAATCTGCAGGAATGCTCTGCCATGGGAGCAGCTCCTCCCTTGC
CACGGCCACCTTCTCTAGCACTGCAAGGTCCACAGGGCATTGCTTTCCTTTCTAGGCGGTGGCAGTCAGG
GAACAGACTGAGGTAGGTGTAGGGGGGTCTAGGCCTTCGTGGAGCACCCCAGGGAGTTAGTAGGCCCCGG
GGAGACAGAGTCTGCACAGGCCCTTTCTGGGGCCACCTCCATCCACGAGGAGCAGCCTGAGCCTTGGTGG
CCGAACCTTGACCGTCCCGGAGCACAGCTTCAGGGCAGGGAACCGGAGCCCCTGGGGGGCCTCACGGGTG
TGACGAGGCCCTTCATTGCAGGCAGGTGGGCCAATGGGAGCCCTCACCCACGCAAGCCGAGACACCACCC
AGAGTGCAGGCTGCCTGGCCCCTTCTGGCACGGCCAGCTCCACACCCTCTGCCTAGGGTATGTGTGGTCC
TAAGGTCTAGGAGCTTCCCCTACTAACATCTCCCAGAAAAAGCAGTTAAGCCCCTCAGGGCACAGCAAGG
TTAGACACAGCCCCCATCCCCAGATCAGGACTCCATCTTGCTAAGTGGCATCACCGTCACCAGCCTCCCC
TTATTTAAAAGCAGCGACTGGTGTTGCCGCAGGTACCTGGTCTACGAAGACGCAGGCGTCCCTCTCCCAC
CGTCCACCTCCCCGGGGGCCGCTGACAGCACAGTCGCCTGGGTGCACGCTTGTGGGGGCAGCAGGAACGG
GGCTGTCGGCTCTCAGGGGATCTGGCTGCAGCCAGGGCGAGGGCCTGGCCCTTCCTTCCAGCTCCTTCCG
GCTCCTTCCAGCTGAAGGGCAGGAAGCTCTGGCCGCTTAGCTTCTAGGGTTCCATCTCCCTAGAAAGGTG
CCCACGCCCAGGGCATCAGTCAGTAGCGGCAGCAGCAGCAGACTCGGGGCTTTCCCAGGGTGGCGCAGCC
ACCCCAGCTGCATGTCACCTCAGCTCTCCATCTTATTGCCATTTTGTAGATGAGGAAGCTGAGACCAGAA
AGGCTAAGACCCATGCCCCAGGCACCACACCCATCTCTTGGGGGCTGGGCACCTGCTACCCGAGGCCACC
TCCTGAAGCCCCCACTCTTCCCCCATGTTCCACTTCAGGAGCCGCGGGGGCCCATCCTGACACCCGGGGT
TCCTCAGCCCAGCGCAGATGTGCTTCAGTTCCAGAGGGCTTGTTGATTTGTTTCTTAGGTACGTTACCTG
TCCACCCTGAGTCCAGTGAGGCTGTCCCAAGAGCCCCTGTAGTGTGCTCCTGGGAAGGGCTGGGGGGGCT
GGGGGGGCTGGGAGAGGCCCAGGGGCAGCTGTCACTGGAACCCCAGCCAGATGTCCAAGGAAGCCGGCCA
GAACACGGAGCAGCCAGATGGCCCCAGCTGCACCTGTCTAGGGAGCCCATGCAGCCTCCTTGCACTGGAG
AAGCAGCTGTGAAAGTAGACAGAGTTGAGACTTCGCCGTGGTCAGGAGAAAATGCAAATTCCCAGGAACA
AGAATCCTTTAAGTGATATGTTTTTATAAAACTAAACAAATCAACAAATAAATCTTGAAGGCGGATGGTT
TTCCCAGCAGTGCAGGGGTTGGAGGGAGGCTGCTGGCACTCCTGGGGCCAAGGGGGACAGGCAGTGGTCC
TGAGTCTGCTCAGAGAGGCAAGGCAGAAGGAGCTCGCCAGGCAGGTCAGCTCACATCTGTCCAAGTCGCT
CTGGTCAGAAACAGCGACTCTCCCCCATTCCCCCAGCGTTCCCACCAGGCCTGGGCTGCTGGGAAGCCCT
TGCTGTACCCAGGAGCCCGACCCGCAGTATCCTGGCACAGAGCCACTTGTCACTCAGAACAGTCAGTGTC
TCCAACGCACAAACATCCACTCCTCTGTTACCAGTTAAAGCACTTTAATGCTTTAAGGTGAAAACGAAAT
CCCATCCGTGTTTTTCGTGTAAGATCGTGCTTCTCCGAGCAGTATTAATGGACGCCCTCCAATGACATAA
CAACTGTTTTTGGTAATGTAATCTTGGGAAAATGTGTTATTTTTTTAGCTGTGTTTCAGTGGGGATTTTT
GTTTTTGTAACATAATAAAGTGTATGTTCCAATGAAGTCGACCTGCAGGCATGCAAGCTGATCCGGCTGC
TAACAAAGCCCGAAAGGAAGCTGAGTTGGCTGCTGCCACCGCTGAGCAATAACTAGCATAACCCCTTGGG
GCGGCCGCTTCGAGCAGACATGATAAGATACATTGATGAGTTTGGACAAACCACAACTAGAATGCAGTGA
AAAAAATGCTTTATTTGTGAAATTTGTGATGCTATTGCTTTATTTGTAACCATTATAAGCTGCAATAAAC
AAGTTAACAACAACAATTGCATTCATTTTATGTTTCAGGTTCAGGGGGAGATGTGGGAGGTTTTTTTAAG
CAAGTAAAACCTCTACAAATGTGGTAAAATCGAATTTTAACAAAATATTAACGCTTACAATTTCCTGATG
CGGTATTTTCTCCTTACGCATCTGTGCGGTATTTCACACCGCATACGCGGATCTGCGCAGCACCATGGCC
TGAAATAACCTCTGAAAGAGGAACTTGGTTAGGTACCTTCTGAGGCGGAAAGAACCAGCTGTGGAATGTG
TGTCAGTTAGGGTGTGGAAAGTCCCCAGGCTCCCCAGCAGGCAGAAGTATGCAAAGCATGCATCTCAATT
AGTCAGCAACCAGGTGTGGAAAGTCCCCAGGCTCCCCAGCAGGCAGAAGTATGCAAAGCATGCATCTCAA
TTAGTCAGCAACCATAGTCCCGCCCCTAACTCCGCCCATCCCGCCCCTAACTCCGCCCAGTTCCGCCCAT
TCTCCGCCCCATGGCTGACTAATTTTTTTTATTTATGCAGAGGCCGAGGCCGCCTCGGCCTCTGAGCTAT
TCCAGAAGTAGTGAGGAGGCTTTTTTGGAGGCCTAGGCTTTTGCAAAAAGCTTGATTCTTCTGACACAAC
AGTCTCGAACCAAAGGCTGGAGCCACCATGGCTTCCAAGGTGTACGACCCCGAGCAACGCAAACGCATGA
TCACTGGGCCTCAGTGGTGGGCTCGCTGCAAGCAAATGAACGTGCTGGACTCCTTCATCAACTACTATGA
TTCCGAGAAGCACGCCGAGAACGCCGTGATTTTTCTGCATGGTAACGCTGCCTCCAGCTACCTGTGGAGG
CACGTCGTGCCTCACATCGAGCCCGTGGCTAGATGCATCATCCCTGATCTGATCGGAATGGGTAAGTCCG
GCAAGAGCGGGAATGGCTCATATCGCCTCCTGGATCACTACAAGTACCTCACCGCTTGGTTCGAGCTGCT
GAACCTTCCAAAGAAAATCATCTTTGTGGGCCACGACTGGGGGGCTTGTCTGGCCTTTCACTACTCCTAC
GAGCACCAAGACAAGATCAAGGCCATCGTCCATGCTGAGAGTGTCGTGGACGTGATCGAGTCCTGGGACG
AGTGGCCTGACATCGAGGAGGATATCGCCCTGATCAAGAGCGAAGAGGGCGAGAAAATGGTGCTTGAGAA
TAACTTCTTCGTCGAGACCATGCTCCCAAGCAAGATCATGCGGAAACTGGAGCCTGAGGAGTTCGCTGCC
TACCTGGAGCCATTCAAGGAGAAGGGCGAGGTTAGACGGCCTACCCTCTCCTGGCCTCGCGAGATCCCTC
TCGTTAAGGGAGGCAAGCCCGACGTCGTCCAGATTGTCCGCAACTACAACGCCTACCTTCGGGCCAGCGA
CGATCTGCCTAAGATGTTCATCGAGTCCGACCCTGGGTTCTTTTCCAACGCTATTGTCGAGGGAGCTAAG
AAGTTCCCTAACACCGAGTTCGTGAAGGTGAAGGGCCTCCACTTCAGCCAGGAGGACGCTCCAGATGAAA
TGGGTAAGTACATCAAGAGCTTCGTGGAGCGCGTGCTGAAGAACGAGCAGACCGGTGGTGGGAGCGGAGG
TGGCGGATCAGGTGGCGGAGGCTCCGGAGGGATTGAACAAGATGGATTGCACGCAGGTTCTCCGGCCGCT
TGGGTGGAGAGGCTATTCGGCTATGACTGGGCACAACAGACAATCGGCTGCTCTGATGCCGCCGTGTTCC
GGCTGTCAGCGCAGGGGCGCCCGGTTCTTTTTGTCAAGACCGACCTGTCCGGTGCCCTGAATGAACTGCA
GGACGAGGCAGCGCGGCTATCGTGGCTGGCCACGACGGGCGTTCCTTGCGCAGCTGTGCTCGACGTTGTC
ACTGAAGCGGGAAGGGACTGGCTGCTATTGGGCGAAGTGCCGGGGCAGGATCTCCTGTCATCTCACCTTG
CTCCTGCCGAGAAAGTATCCATCATGGCTGATGCAATGCGGCGGCTGCATACGCTTGATCCGGCTACCTG
CCCATTCGACCACCAAGCGAAACATCGCATCGAGCGAGCACGTACTCGGATGGAAGCCGGTCTTGTCGAT
CAGGATGATCTGGACGAAGAGCATCAGGGGCTCGCGCCAGCCGAACTGTTCGCCAGGCTCAAGGCGCGCA
TGCCCGACGGCGAGGATCTCGTCGTGACCCATGGCGATGCCTGCTTGCCGAATATCATGGTGGAAAATGG
CCGCTTTTCTGGATTCATCGACTGTGGCCGGCTGGGTGTGGCGGACCGCTATCAGGACATAGCGTTGGCT
ACCCGTGATATTGCTGAAGAGCTTGGCGGCGAATGGGCTGACCGCTTCCTCGTGCTTTACGGTATCGCCG
CTCCCGATTCGCAGCGCATCGCCTTCTATCGCCTTCTTGACGAGTTCTTCTGAGCGGGACTCTGGGGTTC
GAAATGACCGACCAAGCGACGCCCAACCTGCCATCACGATGGCCGCAATAAAATATCTTTATTTTCATTA
CATCTGTGTGTTGGTTTTTTGTGTGAATCGATAGCGATAAGGATCCTCTTTGCGCTTGCGTTTTCCCTTG
TCCAGATAGCCCAGTAGCTGACATTCATCCGGGGTCAGCACCGTTTCTGCGGACTGGCTTTCTACGTAAT
GGTTTCTTAGACGTCAGGTGGCACTTTTCGGGGAAATGTGCGCGGAACCCCTATTTGTTTATTTTTCTAA
ATACATTCAAATATGTATCCGCTCATGAGACAATAACCCTGATAAATGCTTCAATAATATTGAAAAAGGA
AGAGTATGAGTATTCAACATTTCCGTGTCGCCCTTATTCCCTTTTTTGCGGCATTTTGCCTTCCTGTTTT
TGCTCACCCAGAAACGCTGGTGAAAGTAAAAGATGCTGAAGATCAGTTGGGTGCACGAGTGGGTTACATC
GAACTGGATCTCAACAGCGGTAAGATCCTTGAGAGTTTTCGCCCCGAAGAACGTTTTCCAATGATGAGCA
CTTTCAAAGTTCTGCTATGTGGCGCGGTATTATCCCGTATTGACGCCGGGCAAGAGCAACTCGGTCGCCG
CATACACTATTCTCAGAATGACTTGGTTGAGTACTCACCAGTCACAGAAAAGCATCTTACGGATGGCATG
ACAGTAAGAGAATTATGCAGTGCTGCCATAACCATGAGTGATAACACTGCGGCCAACTTACTTCTGACAA
CTATCGGAGGACCGAAGGAGCTAACCGCTTTTTTGCACAACATGGGGGATCATGTAACTCGCCTTGATCG
TTGGGAACCGGAGCTGAATGAAGCCATACCAAACGACGAGCGTGACACCACGATGCCTGTAGCAATGGCA
ACAACGTTGCGCAAACTATTAACTGGCGAACTACTTACTCTAGCTTCCCGGCAACAATTAATAGACTGGA
TGGAGGCGGATAAAGTTGCAGGACCACTTCTGCGCTCGGCCCTTCCGGCTGGCTGGTTTATTGCTGATAA
ATCTGGAGCCGGTGAGCGTGGGTCTCGCGGTATCATTGCAGCACTGGGGCCAGATGGTAAGCCCTCCCGT
ATCGTAGTTATCTACACGACGGGGAGTCAGGCAACTATGGATGAACGAAATAGACAGATCGCTGAGATAG
GTGCCTCACTGATTAAGCATTGGTAATTCGAAATGACCGACCAAGCGACGCCCAACCGGTATCAGCTCAC
TCAAAGGCGGTAATACGGTTATCCACAGAATCAGGGGATAACGCAGGAAAGAACATGTGAGCAAAAGGCC
AGCAAAAGGCCAGGAACCGTAAAAAGGCCGCGTTGCTGGCGTTTTTCCATAGGCTCCGCCCCCCTGACGA
GCATCACAAAAATCGACGCTCAAGTCAGAGGTGGCGAAACCCGACAGGACTATAAAGATACCAGGCGTTT
CCCCCTGGAAGCTCCCTCGTGCGCTCTCCTGTTCCGACCCTGCCGCTTACCGGATACCTGTCCGCCTTTC
TCCCTTCGGGAAGCGTGGCGCTTTCTCATAGCTCACGCTGTAGGTATCTCAGTTCGGTGTAGGTCGTTCG
CTCCAAGCTGGGCTGTGTGCACGAACCCCCCGTTCAGCCCGACCGCTGCGCCTTATCCGGTAACTATCGT
CTTGAGTCCAACCCGGTAAGACACGACTTATCGCCACTGGCAGCAGCCACTGGTAACAGGATTAGCAGAG
CGAGGTATGTAGGCGGTGCTACAGAGTTCTTGAAGTGGTGGCCTAACTACGGCTACACTAGAAGGACAGT
ATTTGGTATCTGCGCTCTGCTGAAGCCAGTTACCTTCGGAAAAAGAGTTGGTAGCTCTTGATCCGGCAAA
CAAACCACCGCTGGTAGCGGTGGTTTTTTTGTTTGCAAGCAGCAGATTACGCGCAGAAAAAAAGGATTTC
AAGAAGATCCTTTGATCTTTTCTACGGGGTCTGACGCTCAGTGGAACGAAAACTCACGTTAAGGGATTTT
GGTCATGAGATTATCAAAAAGGATCTTCACCTAGATCCTTTTATAGTCCGGAAATACAGGAACGCACGCT
GGATGGCCCTTCGCTGGGATGGTGAAACCATGAAAAATGGCAGCTTCAGTGGATTAAGTGGGGGTAATGT
GGCCTGTACCCTCTGGTTGCATAGGTATTCATACGGTTAAAATTTATCAGGCGCGATTGCGGCAGTTTTT
CGGGTGGTTTGTTGCCATTTTTACCTGTCTGCTGCCGTGATCGCGCTGAACGCGTTTTAGCGGTGCGTAC
AATTAAGGGATTATGGTAAATCCACTTACTGTCTGCCCTCGTAGCCATCGAGATAAACC
